Addgene plasmid #166940: pSTAR2
Purpose: STAR-based multi-level gene expression controller (MLC)
Depositing lab: Thomas Gorochowski. Depositing organization: University of Bristol. Publication: Harnessing the central dogma for stringent multi-level control of gene expression. Greco FV, Pandi A, Erb TJ, Grierson CS, Gorochowski TE. Nat Commun. 2021 Mar 19;12(1):1738. doi: 10.1038/s41467-021-21995-7. PubMed 33741937.
Backbone
  Vector backbone: pBR322
  Backbone size w/o insert (bp): 1704
  Total vector size (bp): 4373
  Vector type: Bacterial Expression, Synthetic Biology
Growth in bacteria
  Bacterial resistance: Kanamycin, 50 μg/mL
  Growth temperature: 37°C
  Growth strain: DH5alpha
  Copy number: Low Copy
Gene/Insert
  Gene/Insert name: Circuit expressing GFP- Small transcription activating RNAs (alt name: STAR 2)
  Species: Synthetic
  Promoter: PTAC
  Cloning method: Unknown
  Sequencing primers: 5′ aaacaaataggggttccgcg
Terms and licenses: Academic/Nonprofit Terms; Industry Terms: Not Available to Industry
How to cite: pSTAR2 was a gift from Thomas Gorochowski (Addgene plasmid # 166940 ; http://n2t.net/addgene:166940 ; RRID:Addgene_166940)
