[The description below was written by a language model from this plasmid's Addgene catalogue record and pLannotate feature annotations shown in this document.]
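Description:
pSTAR2 is a bacterial expression and synthetic-biology plasmid built on a pBR322-derived backbone, about 4.4 kb in total, for use in E. coli. It replicates from a ColE1/pMB1-family origin; the catalogue lists it as low copy, although the automated annotation labels this origin class generically as high copy. It is selected with kanamycin through an aph(3')-Ia KanR gene. A fragment of the AmpR promoter lies next to the KanR gene on the opposite strand.

The payload is a synthetic circuit described as a STAR-based multi-level controller (MLC) of gene expression, with GFP as the output. The feature table shows two divergently arranged tac promoters, each followed by a symmetric lac operator optimised for tight repressor binding. One unit runs into the rrnB T1 and T2 terminators with only a short unannotated stretch between operator and terminator. This is consistent with a small RNA product such as the small transcription activating RNA (STAR 2), though that element is not itself annotated. The other unit drives an mEGFP coding sequence, with an unannotated gap of roughly 130 bp between operator and reporter where a STAR target or terminator region would be expected, though the record does not confirm this. A lacI gene under a lacIq promoter (both flagged as fragments) supplies lac repressor, so both units should be repressed until IPTG is added.

In such a design, one inducer controls both transcription initiation of the reporter and production of the RNA needed for transcription to read through into it, layering two regulatory steps to lower leaky expression. The plasmid is suited to characterising stringent, inducible control with fluorescence as the readout.
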