Features (pLannotate 1.2.2; 12 found; start..end, strand, type, name):
     57..1138    -  CDS            lacI (fragment): lac repressor; lacI; The lac repressor binds to the lac operator to inhibit transcription in E. coli. This inhibition can be relieved by adding lactose or isopropyl-β-D-thiogalactopyranoside (IPTG).
   1140..1213    -  promoter       lacIq promoter (fragment): lacI (mutant); In the lacIq allele, a single base change in the promoter boosts expression of the lacI gene about 10-fold.
   1278..1306    +  promoter       tac promoter: strong E. coli promoter; hybrid between the trp and lac UV5 promoters
   1312..1331    +  protein_bind   lac operator (symmetric): The lac repressor binds to the lac operator to inhibit transcription in E. coli. This inhibition can be relieved by adding lactose or isopropyl-β-D-thiogalactopyranoside (IPTG). The symmetric lac operator was optimized for tight binding of lac repressor. lac repressor encoded by lacI
   1420..1501    +  terminator     rrnB T1 terminator: Escherichia coli rrnB; transcription terminator T1 from the E. coli rrnB gene
   1593..1620    +  terminator     rrnB T2 terminator: transcription terminator T2 from the E. coli rrnB gene
   1757..2473    -  CDS            mEGFP: mEGFP is a basic (constitutively fluorescent) green fluorescent protein published in 2002, derived from Aequorea victoria. It has moderate acid sensitivity.
   2602..2621    -  protein_bind   lac operator (symmetric): The lac repressor binds to the lac operator to inhibit transcription in E. coli. This inhibition can be relieved by adding lactose or isopropyl-β-D-thiogalactopyranoside (IPTG). The symmetric lac operator was optimized for tight binding of lac repressor. lac repressor encoded by lacI
   2627..2655    -  promoter       tac promoter: strong E. coli promoter; hybrid between the trp and lac UV5 promoters
   2774..3362    -  rep_origin     ori: high-copy-number ColE1/pMB1/pBR322/pUC origin of replication
   3484..4299    +  CDS            KanR: aminoglycoside phosphotransferase; aph(3')-Ia; confers resistance to kanamycin in bacteria or G418 (Geneticin®) in eukaryotes
   4308..4365    -  promoter       AmpR promoter (fragment): bla
>Addgene plasmid #166940 | pSTAR2 | addgene full sequence | sequence record 333684 | Addgene NGS Result
AGTGAAAAGAAAAAAGGCCGCAGAGCGGCCTTTTTAGTTAGATCGGACCCCACATCTCACTGCCCGCTTT
CCAGTCGGGAAACCTGTCGTGCCAGCTGCATTAATGAATCGGCCAACGCGCGGGGAGAGGCGGTTTGCGT
ATTGGGCGCCAGGGTGGTTTTTCTTTTCACCAGTGAGACTGGCAACAGCTGATTGCCCTTCACCGCCTGG
CCCTGAGAGAGTTGCAGCAAGCGGTCCACGCTGGTTTGCCCCAGCAGGCGAAAATCCTGTTTGATGGTGG
TTAACGGCGGGATATAACATGAGCTATCTTCGGTATCGTCGTATCCCACTACCGAGATATCCGCACCAAC
GCGCAGCCCGGACTCGGTAATGGCGCGCATTGCGCCCAGCGCCATCTGATCGTTGGCAACCAGCATCGCA
GTGGGAACGATGCCCTCATTCAGCATTTGCATGGTTTGTTGAAAACCGGACATGGCACTCCAGTCGCCTT
CCCGTTCCGCTATCGGCTGAATTTGATTGCGAGTGAGATATTTATGCCAGCCAGCCAGACGCAGACGCGC
CGAGACAGAACTTAATGGGCCCGCTAACAGCGCGATTTGCTGGTGACCCAATGCGACCAGATGCTCCACG
CCCAGTCGCGTACCGTCCTCATGGGAGTAAATAATACTGTTGATGGGTGTCTGGTCAGAGACATCAAGAA
ATAACGCCGGAACATTAGTGCAGGCAGCTTCCACAGCAATGGCATCCTGGTCATCCAGCGGATAGTTAAT
GATCAGCCCACTGACGCGTTGCGCGAGAAGATTGTGCACCGCCGCTTTACAGGCTTCGACGCCGCTTCGT
TCTACCATCGACACCACCACGCTGGCACCCAGTTGATCGGCGCGAGATTTAATCGCCGCGACAATTTGCG
ACGGCGCGTGCAGGGCCAGACTGGAGGTGGCAACGCCAATCAGCAACGACTGTTTGCCCGCCAGTTGTTG
TGCCACGCGGTTGGGAATGTAATTCAGCTCCACCATCGCCGCTTCCACTTTTTCCCGCGTTTTCGCAGAA
ACGTGGCTGGCCTGGTTCACCACGCGGGAAACGGTCATATAAGAGACACCGGCATACTCTGCGACATCGT
ATAACGTTACTGGTTTCATATTCACCTCCATGAATTGACTCTCTTCCGGGCGCTATCATGCCATACCGCG
AAAGGTTTTTCACCATTCGATGGCGCGCCGCGGCTGGGAATCTGAGACATGAGTCAAGATATTTGCTCGG
TAACGTATGCTGGAGTGTTGACAATTAATCATCGGCTCGTATAATGTGTGGAATTGTGAGCGCTCACAAT
TAGGTTGAACTGTATACATTCCCCGCTGCTCCAACATTTATACAACTAATTAAAACAATTCACTGTAAAA
ACTTTTCCTAGACGCTTATAAAACGAAAGGCTCAGTCGAAAGACTGGGCCTTTCGTTTTATCTGTTGTTT
GTCGGTGAACGCTCTCCTGAGTAGGACAAATCCGCCGGGAGCGGATTTGAACGTTGCGAAGCAACGGCCC
GGAGGGTGGCGGGCAGGACGCCCGCCATAAACTGCCAGGCATCAAATTAAGCAGAAGGCCATCCTGACGG
ATGGCCTTTTGGCCCCCGACCCTTAGACTCTGTACTCAGGGACCAAAACGAAAAAAGGCCCCCCTTTCGG
GAGGCCTCTTTTCTGGAATTTGGTACCGAGCGCTAGTTGTATCGTACGTCGGTCTAGGAATCGTTTAGCC
GCCTCACTTATACAACTCATCCATGCCTAAAGTAATCCCCGCCGCGGTTACGAACTCCAAAAGGACCATG
TGATCACGTTTCTCATTTGGGTCCTTCGATAATTTGGATTGTGTACTCAGGTAGTGATTGTCAGGAAGTA
AAACCGGGCCGTCGCCAATGGGTGTGTTTTGTTGATAATGGTCAGCCAATTGCACGCTGCCATCCTCAAT
GTTGTGACGAATCTTGAAATTTACCTTAATCCCGTTCTTCTGCTTGTCAGCCATGATATACACGTTGTGC
GAATTATAGTTATACTCCAGTTTATGTCCCAAAATGTTGCCATCTTCTTTAAAGTCAATGCCTTTCAATT
CAATGCGATTCACTAACGTATCCCCCTCAAACTTGACCTCGGCGCGTGTCTTATAGTTCCCGTCATCCTT
GAAGAAGATTGTGCGCTCTTGCACATAGCCTTCTGGCATTGCAGATTTAAAGAAGTCGTGCTGCTTCATG
TGATCTGGGTAACGCGAGAAACATTGGACCCCGTATGTAAGTGTTGTAACCAGAGTTGGCCAGGGGACTG
GAAGTTTTCCTGTAGTACAAATGAACTTAAGCGTCAATTTGCCGTAAGTAGCGTCGCCTTCGCCCTCGCC
GCTAACCGAAAACTTATGACCATTAACGTCCCCATCCAACTCAACCAAGATGGGTACAACGCCTGTAAAC
AGCTCCTCTCCTTTACTCACCATCAGATCCTTCCTCCTAGATCCAAAAAAAAAGCGGGGAATATATACAT
GAACTGTATACATTCCCCGCTGCTCCAACATTTATACAACTAATTAAAACAATTCACTGTAAAAACTTTT
CCTAGACTACTAATTGTGAGCGCTCACAATTCCACACATTATACGAGCCGATGATTAATTGTCAACATGC
CCAAAGGCGGTAATACGGTTATCCACAGAATCAGGGGATAACGCAGGAAAGAACATGTGAGCAAAAGGCC
AGCAAAAGGCCAGGAACCGTAAAAAGGCCGCGTTGCTGGCGTTTTTCCATAGGCTCCGCCCCCCTGACGA
GCATCACAAAAATCGACGCTCAAGTCAGAGGTGGCGAAACCCGACAGGACTATAAAGATACCAGGCGTTT
CCCCCTGGAAGCTCCCTCGTGCGCTCTCCTGTTCCGACCCTGCCGCTTACCGGATACCTGTCCGCCTTTC
TCCCTTCGGGAAGCGTGGCGCTTTCTCATAGCTCACGCTGTAGGTATCTCAGTTCGGTGTAGGTCGTTCG
CTCCAAGCTGGGCTGTGTGCACGAACCCCCCGTTCAGCCCGACCGCTGCGCCTTATCCGGTAACTATCGT
CTTGAGTCCAACCCGGTAAGACACGACTTATCGCCACTGGCAGCAGCCACTGGTAACAGGATTAGCAGAG
CGAGGTATGTAGGCGGTGCTACAGAGTTCTTGAAGTGGTGGCCTAACTACGGCTACACTAGAAGGACAGT
ATTTGGTATCTGCGCTCTGCTGAAGCCAGTTACCTTCGGAAAAAGAGTTGGTAGCTCTTGATCCGGCAAA
CAAACCACCGCTGGTAGCGGTGGTTTTTTTGTTTGCAAGCAGCAGATTACGCGCAGAAAAAAAGGATCTC
AAGAAGATCCTTTGATCTTTTCTACGGGGTCTGACGCTCAGTGGAACGAAAACTCACGTTAAGGGATTTT
GGTCATGAACAATAAAACTGTCTGCTTACATAAACAGTAATACAAGGGGTGTTATGAGCCATATTCAACG
GGAAACGTCTTGCTCTAGGCCGCGATTAAATTCCAACATGGATGCTGATTTATATGGGTATAAATGGGCT
CGCGATAATGTCGGGCAATCAGGTGCGACAATCTATCGATTGTATGGGAAGCCCGATGCGCCAGAGTTGT
TTCTGAAACATGGCAAAGGTAGCGTTGCCAATGATGTTACAGATGAGATGGTCAGACTAAACTGGCTGAC
GGAATTTATGCCTCTTCCGACCATCAAGCATTTTATCCGTACTCCTGATGATGCATGGTTACTCACCACT
GCGATCCCCGGGAAAACAGCATTCCAGGTATTAGAAGAATATCCTGATTCAGGTGAAAATATTGTTGATG
CGCTGGCAGTGTTCCTGCGCCGGTTGCATTCGATTCCTGTTTGTAATTGTCCTTTTAACAGCGATCGCGT
ATTTCGTCTCGCTCAGGCGCAATCACGAATGAATAACGGTTTGGTTGATGCGAGTGATTTTGATGACGAG
CGTAATGGCTGGCCTGTTGAACAAGTCTGGAAAGAAATGCATAAACTTTTGCCATTCTCACCGGATTCAG
TCGTCACTCATGGTGATTTCTCACTTGATAACCTTATTTTTGACGAGGGGAAATTAATAGGTTGTATTGA
TGTTGGACGAGTCGGAATCGCAGACCGATACCAGGATCTTGCCATCCTATGGAACTGCCTCGGTGAGTTT
TCTCCTTCATTACAGAAACGGCTTTTTCAAAAATATGGTATTGATAATCCTGATATGAATAAATTGCAGT
TTCATTTGATGCTCGATGAGTTTTTCTAAGAATTAATTCATGAGCGGATACATATTTGAATGTATTTAGA
AAAATAAACAAATAGGGGTTCCGCGGTGA
